>Addgene plasmid #113773 | pZNF696.1.0-gDNA | depositor full sequence | sequence record 214734 | Full Sequence
TAGAGCTAGAAATAGCAAGTTAAAATAAGGCTAGTCCGTTATCAACTTGAAAAAGTGGCACCGAGTCGGT
GCTTTTTTGTTTTAGAGCTAGAAATAGCAAGTTAAAATAAGGCTAGTCCGTTTTTAGCGCGTGCGCCAAT
TCTGCAGACAAATGGCTCTAGAGGTACCCGTTACATAACTTACGGTAAATGGCCCGCCTGGCTGACCGCC
CAACGACCCCCGCCCATTGACGTCAATAGTAACGCCAATAGGGACTTTCCATTGACGTCAATGGGTGGAG
TATTTACGGTAAACTGCCCACTTGGCAGTACATCAAGTGTATCATATGCCAAGTACGCCCCCTATTGACG
TCAATGACGGTAAATGGCCCGCCTGGCATTGTGCCCAGTACATGACCTTATGGGACTTTCCTACTTGGCA
GTACATCTACGTATTAGTCATCGCTATTACCATGGTCGAGGTGAGCCCCACGTTCTGCTTCACTCTCCCC
ATCTCCCCCCCCTCCCCACCCCCAATTTTGTATTTATTTATTTTTTAATTATTTTGTGCAGCGATGGGGG
CGGGGGGGGGGGGGGGGCGCGCGCCAGGCGGGGCGGGGCGGGGCGAGGGGCGGGGCGGGGCGAGGCGGAG
AGGTGCGGCGGCAGCCAATCAGAGCGGCGCGCTCCGAAAGTTTCCTTTTATGGCGAGGCGGCGGCGGCGG
CGGCCCTATAAAAAGCGAAGCGCGCGGCGGGCGGGAGTCGCTGCGACGCTGCCTTCGCCCCGTGCCCCGC
TCCGCCGCCGCCTCGCGCCGCCCGCCCCGGCTCTGACTGACCGCGTTACTCCCACAGGTGAGCGGGCGGG
ACGGCCCTTCTCCTCCGGGCTGTAATTAGCTGAGCAAGAGGTAAGGGTTTAAGGGATGGTTGGTTGGTGG
GGTATTAATGTTTAATTACCTGGAGCACCTGCCTGAAATCACTTTTTTTCAGGTTGGACCGGTGCCACCA
TGGACTATAAGGACCACGACGGAGACTACAAGGATCATGATATTGATTACAAAGACGATGACGATAAGAT
GGCCCCAAAGAAGAAGCGGAAGGTCGGTATCCACGGAGTCCCAGCAGCCGACAAGAAGTACAGCATCGGC
CTGGACATCGGCACCAACTCTGTGGGCTGGGCCGTGATCACCGACGAGTACAAGGTGCCCAGCAAGAAAT
TCAAGGTGCTGGGCAACACCGACCGGCACAGCATCAAGAAGAACCTGATCGGAGCCCTGCTGTTCGACAG
CGGCGAAACAGCCGAGGCCACCCGGCTGAAGAGAACCGCCAGAAGAAGATACACCAGACGGAAGAACCGG
ATCTGCTATCTGCAAGAGATCTTCAGCAACGAGATGGCCAAGGTGGACGACAGCTTCTTCCACAGACTGG
AAGAGTCCTTCCTGGTGGAAGAGGATAAGAAGCACGAGCGGCACCCCATCTTCGGCAACATCGTGGACGA
GGTGGCCTACCACGAGAAGTACCCCACCATCTACCACCTGAGAAAGAAACTGGTGGACAGCACCGACAAG
GCCGACCTGCGGCTGATCTATCTGGCCCTGGCCCACATGATCAAGTTCCGGGGCCACTTCCTGATCGAGG
GCGACCTGAACCCCGACAACAGCGACGTGGACAAGCTGTTCATCCAGCTGGTGCAGACCTACAACCAGCT
GTTCGAGGAAAACCCCATCAACGCCAGCGGCGTGGACGCCAAGGCCATCCTGTCTGCCAGACTGAGCAAG
AGCAGACGGCTGGAAAATCTGATCGCCCAGCTGCCCGGCGAGAAGAAGAATGGCCTGTTCGGAAACCTGA
TTGCCCTGAGCCTGGGCCTGACCCCCAACTTCAAGAGCAACTTCGACCTGGCCGAGGATGCCAAACTGCA
GCTGAGCAAGGACACCTACGACGACGACCTGGACAACCTGCTGGCCCAGATCGGCGACCAGTACGCCGAC
CTGTTTCTGGCCGCCAAGAACCTGTCCGACGCCATCCTGCTGAGCGACATCCTGAGAGTGAACACCGAGA
TCACCAAGGCCCCCCTGAGCGCCTCTATGATCAAGAGATACGACGAGCACCACCAGGACCTGACCCTGCT
GAAAGCTCTCGTGCGGCAGCAGCTGCCTGAGAAGTACAAAGAGATTTTCTTCGACCAGAGCAAGAACGGC
TACGCCGGCTACATTGACGGCGGAGCCAGCCAGGAAGAGTTCTACAAGTTCATCAAGCCCATCCTGGAAA
AGATGGACGGCACCGAGGAACTGCTCGTGAAGCTGAACAGAGAGGACCTGCTGCGGAAGCAGCGGACCTT
CGACAACGGCAGCATCCCCCACCAGATCCACCTGGGAGAGCTGCACGCCATTCTGCGGCGGCAGGAAGAT
TTTTACCCATTCCTGAAGGACAACCGGGAAAAGATCGAGAAGATCCTGACCTTCCGCATCCCCTACTACG
TGGGCCCTCTGGCCAGGGGAAACAGCAGATTCGCCTGGATGACCAGAAAGAGCGAGGAAACCATCACCCC
CTGGAACTTCGAGGAAGTGGTGGACAAGGGCGCTTCCGCCCAGAGCTTCATCGAGCGGATGACCAACTTC
GATAAGAACCTGCCCAACGAGAAGGTGCTGCCCAAGCACAGCCTGCTGTACGAGTACTTCACCGTGTATA
ACGAGCTGACCAAAGTGAAATACGTGACCGAGGGAATGAGAAAGCCCGCCTTCCTGAGCGGCGAGCAGAA
AAAGGCCATCGTGGACCTGCTGTTCAAGACCAACCGGAAAGTGACCGTGAAGCAGCTGAAAGAGGACTAC
TTCAAGAAAATCGAGTGCTTCGACTCCGTGGAAATCTCCGGCGTGGAAGATCGGTTCAACGCCTCCCTGG
GCACATACCACGATCTGCTGAAAATTATCAAGGACAAGGACTTCCTGGACAATGAGGAAAACGAGGACAT
TCTGGAAGATATCGTGCTGACCCTGACACTGTTTGAGGACAGAGAGATGATCGAGGAACGGCTGAAAACC
TATGCCCACCTGTTCGACGACAAAGTGATGAAGCAGCTGAAGCGGCGGAGATACACCGGCTGGGGCAGGC
TGAGCCGGAAGCTGATCAACGGCATCCGGGACAAGCAGTCCGGCAAGACAATCCTGGATTTCCTGAAGTC
CGACGGCTTCGCCAACAGAAACTTCATGCAGCTGATCCACGACGACAGCCTGACCTTTAAAGAGGACATC
CAGAAAGCCCAGGTGTCCGGCCAGGGCGATAGCCTGCACGAGCACATTGCCAATCTGGCCGGCAGCCCCG
CCATTAAGAAGGGCATCCTGCAGACAGTGAAGGTGGTGGACGAGCTCGTGAAAGTGATGGGCCGGCACAA
GCCCGAGAACATCGTGATCGAAATGGCCAGAGAGAACCAGACCACCCAGAAGGGACAGAAGAACAGCCGC
GAGAGAATGAAGCGGATCGAAGAGGGCATCAAAGAGCTGGGCAGCCAGATCCTGAAAGAACACCCCGTGG
AAAACACCCAGCTGCAGAACGAGAAGCTGTACCTGTACTACCTGCAGAATGGGCGGGATATGTACGTGGA
CCAGGAACTGGACATCAACCGGCTGTCCGACTACGATGTGGACCATATCGTGCCTCAGAGCTTTCTGAAG
GACGACTCCATCGACAACAAGGTGCTGACCAGAAGCGACAAGAACCGGGGCAAGAGCGACAACGTGCCCT
CCGAAGAGGTCGTGAAGAAGATGAAGAACTACTGGCGGCAGCTGCTGAACGCCAAGCTGATTACCCAGAG
AAAGTTCGACAATCTGACCAAGGCCGAGAGAGGCGGCCTGAGCGAACTGGATAAGGCCGGCTTCATCAAG
AGACAGCTGGTGGAAACCCGGCAGATCACAAAGCACGTGGCACAGATCCTGGACTCCCGGATGAACACTA
AGTACGACGAGAATGACAAGCTGATCCGGGAAGTGAAAGTGATCACCCTGAAGTCCAAGCTGGTGTCCGA
TTTCCGGAAGGATTTCCAGTTTTACAAAGTGCGCGAGATCAACAACTACCACCACGCCCACGACGCCTAC
CTGAACGCCGTCGTGGGAACCGCCCTGATCAAAAAGTACCCTAAGCTGGAAAGCGAGTTCGTGTACGGCG
ACTACAAGGTGTACGACGTGCGGAAGATGATCGCCAAGAGCGAGCAGGAAATCGGCAAGGCTACCGCCAA
GTACTTCTTCTACAGCAACATCATGAACTTTTTCAAGACCGAGATTACCCTGGCCAACGGCGAGATCCGG
AAGCGGCCTCTGATCGAGACAAACGGCGAAACCGGGGAGATCGTGTGGGATAAGGGCCGGGATTTTGCCA
CCGTGCGGAAAGTGCTGAGCATGCCCCAAGTGAATATCGTGAAAAAGACCGAGGTGCAGACAGGCGGCTT
CAGCAAAGAGTCTATCCTGCCCAAGAGGAACAGCGATAAGCTGATCGCCAGAAAGAAGGACTGGGACCCT
AAGAAGTACGGCGGCTTCGACAGCCCCACCGTGGCCTATTCTGTGCTGGTGGTGGCCAAAGTGGAAAAGG
GCAAGTCCAAGAAACTGAAGAGTGTGAAAGAGCTGCTGGGGATCACCATCATGGAAAGAAGCAGCTTCGA
GAAGAATCCCATCGACTTTCTGGAAGCCAAGGGCTACAAAGAAGTGAAAAAGGACCTGATCATCAAGCTG
CCTAAGTACTCCCTGTTCGAGCTGGAAAACGGCCGGAAGAGAATGCTGGCCTCTGCCGGCGAACTGCAGA
AGGGAAACGAACTGGCCCTGCCCTCCAAATATGTGAACTTCCTGTACCTGGCCAGCCACTATGAGAAGCT
GAAGGGCTCCCCCGAGGATAATGAGCAGAAACAGCTGTTTGTGGAACAGCACAAGCACTACCTGGACGAG
ATCATCGAGCAGATCAGCGAGTTCTCCAAGAGAGTGATCCTGGCCGACGCTAATCTGGACAAAGTGCTGT
CCGCCTACAACAAGCACCGGGATAAGCCCATCAGAGAGCAGGCCGAGAATATCATCCACCTGTTTACCCT
GACCAATCTGGGAGCCCCTGCCGCCTTCAAGTACTTTGACACCACCATCGACCGGAAGAGGTACACCAGC
ACCAAAGAGGTGCTGGACGCCACCCTGATCCACCAGAGCATCACCGGCCTGTACGAGACACGGATCGACC
TGTCTCAGCTGGGAGGCGACAAAAGGCCGGCGGCCACGAAAAAGGCCGGCCAGGCAAAAAAGAAAAAGTA
AGAATTCCTAGAGCTCGCTGATCAGCCTCGACTGTGCCTTCTAGTTGCCAGCCATCTGTTGTTTGCCCCT
CCCCCGTGCCTTCCTTGACCCTGGAAGGTGCCACTCCCACTGTCCTTTCCTAATAAAATGAGGAAATTGC
ATCGCATTGTCTGAGTAGGTGTCATTCTATTCTGGGGGGTGGGGTGGGGCAGGACAGCAAGGGGGAGGAT
TGGGAAGAGAATAGCAGGCATGCTGGGGAGCGGCCGCAGGAACCCCTAGTGATGGAGTTGGCCACTCCCT
CTCTGCGCGCTCGCTCGCTCACTGAGGCCGGGCGACCAAAGGTCGCCCGACGCCCGGGCTTTGCCCGGGC
GGCCTCAGTGAGCGAGCGAGCGCGCAGCTGCCTGCAGGGGCGCCTGATGCGGTATTTTCTCCTTACGCAT
CTGTGCGGTATTTCACACCGCATA
[142 nt withheld, positions 5695-5836]
C
[141 nt withheld, positions 5838-5978]
CCTTTGACGTTGGAGTCCACGTTCTTT
[37 nt withheld, positions 6006-6042]
ACCCTATCTCGGGCTATTCTTTTGATTTATAAGGGATTTTGCCGATTTCGGCCTATTGGTTAAAAAATGA
GCTGATTTAACAAAAATTTAACGCGAATTTTAACAAAATATTAACGTTTACAATTTTATGGTGCACTCTC
AGTACAATCTGCTCTGATGCCGCATAGTTAAGCCAGCCCCGACACCCGCCAACACCCGCTGACGCGCCCT
GACGGGCTTGTCTGCTCCCGGCATCCGCTTACAGACAAGCTGTGACCGTCTCCGGGAGCTGCATGTGTCA
GAGGTTTTCACCGTCATCACCGAAACGCGCGAGACGAAAGGGCCTCGTGATACGCCTATTTTTATAGGTT
AATGTCATGATAATAATGGTTTCTTAGACGTCAGGTGGCACTTTTCGGGGAAATGTGCGCGGAACCCCTA
TTTGTTTATTTTTCTAAATACATTCAAATATGTATCCGCTCATGAGACAATAACCCTGATAAATGCTTCA
ATAATATTGAAAAAGGAAGAGTATGAGTATTCAACATTTCCGTGTCGCCCTTATTCCCTTTTTTGCGGCA
TTTTGCCTTCCTGTTTTTGCTCACCCAGAAACGCTGGTGAAAGTAAAAGATGCTGAAGATCAGTTGGGTG
CACGAGTGGGTTACATCGAACTGGATCTCAACAGCGGTAAGATCCTTGAGAGTTTTCGCCCCGAAGAACG
TTTTCCAATGATGAGCACTTTTAAAGTTCTGCTATGTGGCGCGGTATTATCCCGTATTGACGCCGGGCAA
GAGCAACTCGGTCGCCGCATACACTATTCTCAGAATGACTTGGTTGAGTACTCACCAGTCACAGAAAAGC
ATCTTACGGATGGCATGACAGTAAGAGAATTATGCAGTGCTGCCATAACCATGAGTGATAACACTGCGGC
CAACTTACTTCTGACAACGATCGGAGGACCGAAGGAGCTAACCGCTTTTTTGCACAACATGGGGGATCAT
GTAACTCGCCTTGATCGTTGGGAACCGGAGCTGAATGAAGCCATACCAAACGACGAGCGTGACACCACGA
TGCCTGTAGCAATGGCAACAACGTTGCGCAAACTATTAACTGGCGAACTACTTACTCTAGCTTCCCGGCA
ACAATTAATAGACTGGATGGAGGCGGATAAAGTTGCAGGACCACTTCTGCGCTCGGCCCTTCCGGCTGGC
TGGTTTATTGCTGATAAATCTGGAGCCGGTGAGCGTGGAAGCCGCGGTATCATTGCAGCACTGGGGCCAG
ATGGTAAGCCCTCCCGTATCGTAGTTATCTACACGACGGGGAGTCAGGCAACTATGGATGAACGAAATAG
ACAGATCGCTGAGATAGGTGCCTCACTGATTAAGCATTGGTAACTGTCAGACCAAGTTTACTCATATATA
CTTTAGATTGATTTAAAACTTCATTTTTAATTTAAAAGGATCTAGGTGAAGATCCTTTTTGATAATCTCA
TGACCAAAATCCCTTAACGTGAGTTTTCGTTCCACTGAGCGTCAGACCCCGTAGAAAAGATCAAAGGATC
TTCTTGAGATCCTTTTTTTCTGCGCGTAATCTGCTGCTTGCAAACAAAAAAACCACCGCTACCAGCGGTG
GTTTGTTTGCCGGATCAAGAGCTACCAACTCTTTTTCCGAAGGTAACTGGCTTCAGCAGAGCGCAGATAC
CAAATACTGTCCTTCTAGTGTAGCCGTAGTTAGGCCACCACTTCAAGAACTCTGTAGCACCGCCTACATA
CCTCGCTCTGCTAATCCTGTTACCAGTGGCTGCTGCCAGTGGCGATAAGTCGTGTCTTACCGGGTTGGAC
TCAAGACGATAGTTACCGGATAAGGCGCAGCGGTCGGGCTGAACGGGGGGTTCGTGCACACAGCCCAGCT
TGGAGCGAACGACCTACACCGAACTGAGATACCTACAGCGTGAGCTATGAGAAAGCGCCACGCTTCCCGA
AGGGAGAAAGGCGGACAGGTATCCGGTAAGCGGCAGGGTCGGAACAGGAGAGCGCACGAGGGAGCTTCCA
GGGGGAAACGCCTGGTATCTTTATAGTCCTGTCGGGTTTCGCCACCTCTGACTTGAGCGTCGATTTTTGT
GATGCTCGTCAGGGGGGCGGAGCCTATGGAAAAACGCCAGCAACGCGGCCTTTTTACGGTTCCTGGCCTT
TTGCTGGCCTTTTGCTCACATGTGAGGGCCTATTTCCCATGATTCCTTCATATTTGCATATACGATACAA
GGCTGTTAGAGAGATAATTGGAATTAATTTGACTGTAAACACAAAGATATTAGTACAAAATACGTGACGT
AGAAAGTAATAATTTCTTGGGTAGTTTGCAGTTTTAAAATTATGTTTTAAAATGGACTATCATATGCTTA
CCGTAACTTGAAAGTATTTCGATTTCTTGGCTTTATATATCTTGTGGAAAGGACGAAACACCCGAGTGAG
CCGGGGCTGCGGGTTT
Features (pLannotate 1.2.2; 18 found; start..end, strand, type, name):
     79..122     +  misc_RNA       gRNA scaffold (fragment): guide RNA scaffold for the Streptococcus pyogenes CRISPR/Cas9 system
    169..454     +  enhancer       CMV enhancer: human cytomegalovirus immediate early enhancer; contains an 18-bp deletion relative to the standard CMV enhancer
    456..733     +  promoter       chicken β-actin promoter: No description available
    734..962     +  intron         hybrid intron: hybrid between chicken β-actin (CBA) and minute virus of mice (MMV) introns (Gray et al., 2011)
   1100..2701    +  CDS            Cas9(N): N-terminal portion of Streptococcus pyogenes Cas9 (Zetsche et al., 2015)
   2702..5200    +  CDS            Cas9(C): C-terminal portion of Streptococcus pyogenes Cas9 (Zetsche et al., 2015)
   5201..5248    +  CDS            nucleoplasmin NLS: bipartite nuclear localization signal from nucleoplasmin
   5282..5393    +  polyA_signal   bGH poly(A) signal: bovine growth hormone polyadenylation signal
   5498..5638    +  repeat_region  AAV2 ITR: inverted terminal repeat of adeno-associated virus serotype 2 inverted
   5643..5694    -  misc_feature   bom (fragment): basis of mobility region from pBR322
   5713..6093    +  rep_origin     M13 ori (sequence partly withheld): M13 bacteriophage origin of replication; arrow indicates direction of (+) strand synthesis
   6169..6218    -  misc_feature   bom (fragment): basis of mobility region from pBR322
   6320..6355    -  CDS            rop (fragment): Rop protein, which maintains plasmids at low copy number; rop
   6450..6554    +  promoter       AmpR promoter: bla
   6555..7415    +  CDS            AmpR: β-lactamase; bla; confers resistance to ampicillin, carbenicillin, and related antibiotics
   7586..8174    +  rep_origin     ori: high-copy-number ColE1/pMB1/pBR322/pUC origin of replication
   8236..8476    +  promoter       U6 promoter: RNA polymerase III promoter for human U6 snRNA
   8505..72      +  misc_RNA       gRNA scaffold (across the origin): guide RNA scaffold for the Streptococcus pyogenes CRISPR/Cas9 system
