[The description below was written by a language model from this plasmid's Addgene catalogue record and pLannotate feature annotations shown in this document.]
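Description:
pZNF696.1.0-gDNA is a mammalian CRISPR expression plasmid built on the pX330 backbone. It delivers both Streptococcus pyogenes Cas9 and a single guide RNA directed against the human transcription factor gene ZNF696. It is propagated in E. coli as a high-copy plasmid through a ColE1/pUC-type origin and selected with ampicillin via the β-lactamase gene and its native promoter. The annotation also shows an M13/f1 phage origin, a single AAV2 inverted terminal repeat and short bom and rop fragments. These appear to be backbone remnants, as nothing in the record points to viral packaging.

Two expression units make up the payload. A human U6 RNA polymerase III promoter drives the guide, whose 20-nucleotide ZNF696 targeting sequence was inserted between two BbsI sites that were destroyed by cloning. The spacer lies directly upstream of the S. pyogenes gRNA scaffold, which spans the numbering origin of the circular map. The depositor notes that the PAM listed with the target is genomic and is not present in the plasmid. The second unit uses a hybrid promoter (CMV enhancer, chicken β-actin promoter and a CBA/MVM hybrid intron) to express Cas9. The Cas9 gene is annotated as contiguous N- and C-terminal portions that together form one full-length coding sequence. It is followed by a C-terminal nucleoplasmin nuclear localization signal and a bovine growth hormone polyadenylation signal.

After transfection into human cells, the plasmid should produce a targeted double-strand break at the ZNF696 locus. The depositor states it is meant to be used with a companion plasmid, pZNF696-donor, which implies homology-directed editing at this locus. The record does not state what modification the donor introduces.
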