Addgene plasmid #113773: pZNF696.1.0-gDNA
Purpose: CRISPR plasmid for expression of Cas9 and gRNA targeting human transcription factor ZNF696
Depositing lab: Kevin White. Depositing organization: University of Chicago.
Backbone
  Vector backbone: pX330
  Backbone manufacturer: Zhang lab (Addgene plasmid ID: 42230)
  Vector type: Mammalian Expression, CRISPR
Growth in bacteria
  Bacterial resistance: Ampicillin, 100 μg/mL
  Growth temperature: 37°C
  Growth strain: DH5alpha
  Copy number: High Copy
Gene/Insert
  Gene/Insert name: ZNF696
  gRNA/shRNA sequence: CGAGTGAGCCGGGGCTGCGG CGG
  Species: H. sapiens (human)
  Entrez Gene: ZNF696
  Cloning method: Restriction Enzyme; 5′ cloning site BbsI (destroyed during cloning); 3′ cloning site BbsI (destroyed during cloning)
  Sequencing primers: 5′ hU6-F (5'-GAGGGCCTATTTCCCATGATT-3')
Terms and licenses: Academic/Nonprofit Terms; Industry Terms: Not Available to Industry
Depositor comments: gRNA sequence listed includes 20 nucleotide target sequence, followed by the uncloned PAM sequence. The PAM sequence is not present in the plasmid. Use with plasmid pZNF696-donor
How to cite: pZNF696.1.0-gDNA was a gift from Kevin White (Addgene plasmid # 113773 ; http://n2t.net/addgene:113773 ; RRID:Addgene_113773)
